>Addgene plasmid #224506 | pME-LexA-mODC-LexOP-c-Fos (JDW 1359) | addgene full sequence | sequence record 447027 | Addgene NGS Result
AACAAAACCCATCGTACGGCCAAGGAAGTCTCCAATAACTGTGATCCACCACAAGCGCCAGGGTTTTCCC
AGTCACGACGTTGTAAAACGACGGCCAGTCATGCATAATCCGCACGCATCTGGAATAAGGAAGTGCCATT
CCGCCTGACCTCAAATAATGATTTTATTTTGACTGATAGTGACCTGTTCGTTGCAACAGATTGATGAGCA
ATGCTTTTTTATAATGCCAACTTTGTACAAAAAAGCAGGCTTACGTAACTAGTGGATCCGCCACCATGGC
ACCCAAGAAGAAGAGGAAGATGAAAGCGTTAACGGCCAGGCAACAAGAGGTGTTTGATCTCATCCGTGAT
CACATCAGCCAGACAGGTATGCCGCCGACGCGTGCGGAAATCGCGCAGCGTTTGGGGTTCCGTTCCCCAA
ACGCGGCTGAAGAACATCTGAAGGCGCTGGCACGCAAAGGCGTTATTGAAATTGTTTCCGGCGCATCACG
CGGGATTCGTCTGTTGCAGGAAGAGGAAGAAGGGTTGCCGCTGGTAGGTCGTGTGGCTGCCGGTGAACCG
TCGAGCGCCGGTACCGAATTCCCGGGTGTCGACCAGAAAAAGTTCAATAAAGTCAGAGTTGTGAGAGCAC
TGGATGCTGTTGCTCTCCCACAGCCAGTGGGCGTTCCAAATGAAAGCCAAGCCCTAAGCCAGAGATTCAC
TTTTTCACCAGGTCAAGACATACAGTTGATTCCACCACTGATCAACCTGTTAATGAGCATTGAACCAGAT
GTGATCTATGCAGGACATGACAACACAAAACCTGACACCTCCAGTTCTTTGCTGACAAGTCTTAATCAAC
TAGGCGAGAGGCAACTTCTTTCAGTAGTCAAGTGGTCTAAATCATTGCCAGGTTTTCGAAACTTACATAT
TGATGACCAGATAACTCTCATTCAGTATTCTTGGATGAGCTTAATGGTGTTTGGTCTAGGATGGAGATCC
TACAAACACGTCAGTGGGCAGATGCTGTATTTTGCACCTGATCTAATACTAAATGAACAGCGGATGAAAG
AATCATCATTCTATTCATTATGCCTTACCATGTGGCAGATCCCACAGGAGTTTGTCAAGCTTCAAGTTAG
CCAAGAAGAGTTCCTCTGTATGAAAGTATTGTTACTTCTTAATACAATTCCTTTGGAAGGGCTACGAAGT
CAAACCCAGTTTGAGGAGATGAGGTCAAGCTACATTAGAGAGCTCATCAAGGCAATTGGTTTGAGGCAAA
AAGGAGTTGTGTCGAGCTCACAGCGTTTCTATCAACTTACAAAACTTCTTGATAACTTGCATGATCTTGT
CAAACAACTTCATCTGTACTGCTTGAATACATTTATCCAGTCCCGGGCACTGAGTGTTGAATTTCCAGAA
ATGATGTCTGAAGTTATTGCTGGGTCGACGCCCATGGAATTTCAGTACCTGCCAGATACAGACGATCGTC
ACCGGATTGAGGAGAAACGTAAAAGGACATATGAGACCTTCAAGAGCATCATGAAGAAGAGTCCTTTCAG
CGGACCCACCGACCCCCGGCCTCCACCTCGACGCATTGCTGTGCCTTCCCGCAGCTCAGCTTCTGTCCCC
AAGCCAGCACCCCAGCCCTATCCCTTTACGTCATCCCTGAGCACCATCAACTATGATGAGTTTCCCACCA
TGGTGTTTCCTTCTGGGCAGATCAGCCAGGCCTCGGCCTTGGCCCCGGCCCCTCCCCAAGTCCTGCCCCA
GGCTCCAGCCCCTGCCCCTGCTCCAGCCATGGTATCAGCTCTGGCCCAGGCCCCAGCCCCTGTCCCAGTC
CTAGCCCCAGGCCCTCCTCAGGCTGTGGCCCCACCTGCCCCCAAGCCCACCCAGGCTGGGGAAGGAACGC
TGTCAGAGGCCCTGCTGCAGCTGCAGTTTGATGATGAAGACCTGGGGGCCTTGCTTGGCAACAGCACAGA
CCCAGCTGTGTTCACAGACCTGGCATCCGTCGACAACTCCGAGTTTCAGCAGCTGCTGAACCAGGGCATA
CCTGTGGCCCCCCACACAACTGAGCCCATGCTGATGGAGTACCCTGAGGCTATAACTCGCCTAGTGACAG
GGGCCCAGAGGCCCCCCGACCCAGCTCCTGCTCCACTGGGGGCCCCGGGGCTCCCCAATGGCCTCCTTTC
AGGAGATGAAGACTTCTCCTCCATTGCGGACATGGACTTCTCAGCCCTGCTGAGTCAGATCAGCTCCAGA
TCTCGAGATATCAGCCATGGCTTCCCGCCGGCGGTGGCGGCGCAGGATGATGGCACGCTGCCCATGTCTT
GTGCCCAGGAGAGCGGGATGGACCGTCACCCTGCAGCCTGTGCTTCTGCTAGGATCAATGTGTAGTAAAT
CGATGATCCTCCACGTAGCGGCCAACTTGTTTATTGCAGCTTATAATGGTTACAAATAAAGCAATAGCAT
CACAAATTTCACAAATAAAGCATTTTTTTCACTGCATTCTAGTTGTGGTTTGTCCAAACTCATCAATGTA
TCTTAGATATCGCTAGCAGTACTAACATACGCTCTCCATCAAAACAAAACGAAACAAAACAAACTAGCAA
AATAGGCTGTCCCCAGTGCAAGTGCAGGTGCCAGAACATTTCTCTCAGATCTATCGATACGCGTTTGCAT
GCCGCTTGGGCTGCAGGTCGAGGCTAAAAAACTAATCGCATTATCATCCCCTCGACGTACTGTACATATA
ACCACTGGTTTTATATACAGCAGTACTGTACATATAACCACTGGTTTTATATACAGCATCTAGATACTGT
ACATATAACCACTGGTTTTATATACAGCAGTACTGTACATATAACCACTGGTTTTATATACAGCAGAATT
CGTACTGTACATATAACCACTGGTTTTATATACAGCAGTACTGTACATATAACCACTGGTTTTATATACA
GCAGTCGAGGTAAGATTAGATATGGATATGTATATGGATATGTATATGGTGGTAATGCCATGTAATATGC
TCGACTCTAGGATCTTCGTCGACGGATCCCCAGTGACGTAGGAAGTCCATCCATTCACAGCGCTTCTATA
AAGGCGCCAGCTGAGGCGCCTACTACTCCAACCGCGACTGCAGCGAGCAACTCTAGCAACTCTAGATTAA
TTAAACCCAGCTTTCTTGTACAAAGTTGGCATTATAAGAAAGCATTGCTTATCAATTTGTTGCAACGAAC
AGGTCACTATCAGTCAAAATAAAATCATTATTTGAGGCTAGGTGGAGGCTCAGTGATGATAAGTCTGCGA
TGGTGGATGCATGTGTCATGGTCATAGCTGTTTCCTGTGTGAAATTGTTATCCGCTCAGAGGGCACAATC
CTATTCCGCGCTATCCGACAATCTCCAAGACATTAGGTGGAGTTCAGTTCGGCGTATGGCATATGTCGCT
GGAAAGAACATGTGAGCAAAAGGCCAGCAAAAGGCCAGGAACCGTAAAAAGGCCGCGTTGCTGGCGTTTT
TCCATAGGCTCCGCCCCCCTGACGAGCATCACAAAAATCGACGCTCAAGTCAGAGGTGGCGAAACCCGAC
AGGACTATAAAGATACCAGGCGTTTCCCCCTGGAAGCTCCCTCGTGCGCTCTCCTGTTCCGACCCTGCCG
CTTACCGGATACCTGTCCGCCTTTCTCCCTTCGGGAAGCGTGGCGCTTTCTCATAGCTCACGCTGTAGGT
ATCTCAGTTCGGTGTAGGTCGTTCGCTCCAAGCTGGGCTGTGTGCACGAACCCCCCGTTCAGCCCGACCG
CTGCGCCTTATCCGGTAACTATCGTCTTGAGTCCAACCCGGTAAGACACGACTTATCGCCACTGGCAGCA
GCCACTGGTAACAGGATTAGCAGAGCGAGGTATGTAGGCGGTGCTACAGAGTTCTTGAAGTGGTGGCCTA
ACTACGGCTACACTAGAAGAACAGTATTTGGTATCTGCGCTCTGCTGAAGCCAGTTACCTTCGGAAAAAG
AGTTGGTAGCTCTTGATCCGGCAAACAAACCACCGCTGGTAGCGGTGGTTTTTTTGTTTGCAAGCAGCAG
ATTACGCGCAGAAAAAAAGGATCTCAAGAAGATCCTTTGATCTTTTCTACGGGGTCTGACGCTCTATTCA
ACAAAGCCGCCGTCCCGTCAAGTCAGCGTAAATGGGTAGGGGGCTTCAAATCGTCCGCTCTGCCAGTGTT
ACAACCAATTAACAAATTCTGATTAGAAAAACTCATCGAGCATCAAATGAAACTGCAATTTATTCATATC
AGGATTATCAATACCATATTTTTGAAAAAGCCGTTTCTGTAATGAAGGAGAAAACTCACCGAGGCAGTTC
CATAGGATGGCAAGATCCTGGTATCGGTCTGCGATTCCGACTCGTCCAACATCAATACAACCTATTAATT
TCCCCTCGTCAAAAATAAGGTTATCAAGTGAGAAATCACCATGAGTGACGACTGAATCCGGTGAGAATGG
CAAAAGCTTATGCATTTCTTTCCAGACTTGTTCAACAGGCCAGCCATTACGCTCGTCATCAAAATCACTC
GCATCAACCAAACCGTTATTCATTCGTGATTGCGCCTGAGCGAGACGAAATACGCGATCGCTGTTAAAAG
GACAATTACAAACAGGAATCGAATGCAACCGGCGCAGGAACACTGCCAGCGCATCAACAATATTTTCACC
TGAATCAGGATATTCTTCTAATACCTGGAATGCTGTTTTCCCGGGGATCGCAGTGGTGAGTAACCATGCA
TCATCAGGAGTACGGATAAAATGCTTGATGGTCGGAAGAGGCATAAATTCCGTCAGCCAGTTTAGTCTGA
CCATCTCATCTGTAACATCATTGGCAACGCTACCTTTGCCATGTTTCAGAAACAACTCTGGCGCATCGGG
CTTCCCATACAATCGATAGATTGTCGCACCTGATTGCCCGACATTATCGCGAGCCCATTTATACCCATAT
AAATCAGCATCCATGTTGGAATTTAATCGCGGCCTCGAGCAAGACGTTTCCCGTTGAATATGGCTCATAA
CACCCCTTGTATTACTGTTTATGTAAGCAGACAGTTTTATTGTTCATGATGATATATTTTTATCTTGTGC
AATGTAACATCAGAGATTTTGAGACACAACGTGGCTTTCCCCCGCCGCTCTAGAACTAGTGGATCCAAAT
AAAACGAAAGGCTCAGTCGAAAGACTGGGCCTTTCGTTTTATCTGTTGTTTGTCGCATTATACGAGACGT
CCAGGTTGGGATACCTGA
Features (pLannotate 1.2.2; 15 found; start..end, strand, type, name):
     56..99      -  CDS            lacZα (fragment): LacZα fragment of β-galactosidase; lacZ fragment
    152..251     +  protein_bind   attL1: mutant version of attL; recombination site for the Gateway® LR reaction LR Clonase™
    300..551     +  CDS            LexA BD: DNA-binding domain of E. coli LexA; lexA (truncated); binds the 16-bp palindromic sequence 5'-CTGTATATATATACAG-3'
    567..1433    +  CDS            PGR (fragment): PRGR_SHEEP - Also known as NR3C3. Experimental evidence at transcript level: Swiss-Prot protein existence level 2. The steroid hormones and their receptors are involved in the regulation of eukaryotic gene expression and affect cellular proliferation and differentiation in target tissues. Transcriptional activator of several progesteron-dependent promoters in a variety of cell types. Involved in activation of SRC-dependent MAPK signaling on hormone stimulation. From Ovis aries (Sheep).
   1866..2237    +  CDS            RelA (p65) AD: transcriptional activation domain of human RelA, also known as p65 (O'Shea and Perkins, 2008)
   2253..2375    +  CDS            d1EGFP (fragment): EGFP destabilized by fusion to a mutated version of residues 422-461 of mouse ornithine decarboxylase, giving an in vivo half-life of ~1 hour mammalian codon-optimized
   2404..2525    +  polyA_signal   SV40 poly(A) signal: SV40 polyadenylation signal
   2544..2635    +  misc_feature   pause site: RNA polymerase II transcriptional pause signal from the human α2 globin gene
   2681..2709    -  promoter       GAL1 promoter (fragment): S. cerevisiae GAL1; inducible promoter, regulated by Gal4
   2950..3009    -  promoter       GAL10 promoter (fragment): S. cerevisiae GAL10; inducible promoter, regulated by Gal4
   3155..3254    -  protein_bind   attL2: mutant version of attL; recombination site for the Gateway® LR reaction LR Clonase™
   3499..4087    -  rep_origin     ori: high-copy-number ColE1/pMB1/pBR322/pUC origin of replication
   4223..5038    -  CDS            KanR: aminoglycoside phosphotransferase; aph(3')-Ia; confers resistance to kanamycin in bacteria or G418 (Geneticin®) in eukaryotes
   5154..5176    +  misc_feature   MCS (fragment): pBluescript multiple cloning site
   5176..5222    +  terminator     rrnB T1 terminator: transcription terminator T1 from the E. coli rrnB gene
