[The description below was written by a language model from this plasmid's Addgene catalogue record and pLannotate feature annotations shown in this document.]
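Description:
pME-LexA-mODC-LexOP-c-Fos (JDW 1359) is a Gateway middle entry clone built in the pDONR221 backbone. It is about 5.3 kb and is maintained in E. coli at high copy from a ColE1/pUC-type origin under kanamycin selection. The synthetic payload sits between attL1 and attL2 sites, so an LR reaction can move it into a destination vector. In a MultiSite assembly it would be combined with a 5' entry clone that supplies a promoter and a 3' entry clone that carries the gene to be regulated.

The insert has no promoter annotated upstream of its first open reading frame. That frame encodes a chimeric transactivator made of the E. coli LexA DNA-binding domain, a progesterone receptor ligand-binding fragment and the human RelA (p65) activation domain, the arrangement that makes LexA-driven transcription respond to RU486 (mifepristone). At its C-terminus is a segment the annotation matches to the degradation portion of d1EGFP. This corresponds to the mouse ornithine decarboxylase (mODC) PEST sequence named in the plasmid title and shortens the activator's half-life. An SV40 polyadenylation signal and an α2-globin RNA polymerase II pause site terminate this unit and insulate it from what follows.

According to the catalogue entry, the downstream part is a LexA operator array with a minimal c-Fos promoter at its 3' end, positioned to drive whatever is recombined next to attL2. The automated annotation does not label these elements. It reports only short GAL1/GAL10 promoter fragments in that region, which are probably partial matches rather than functional yeast promoters. The clone is intended for building all-in-one, RU486-inducible expression constructs for vertebrate model systems.
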