Addgene plasmid #224506: pME-LexA-mODC-LexOP-c-Fos (JDW 1359)
Purpose: Gateway compatible middle entry clone containing a Destablized LexA and LexOperon with 3' minimal c-Fos promoter for an all in one RU486 driven gene expression construct
Depositing lab: Joshua Wythe. Depositing organization: University of Virginia. Publication: MultiSite Assembly of Gateway Induced Clones (MAGIC): a flexible cloning toolbox for use in vertebrate model systems. Gillespie WB 3rd, Zhang Y, Ruiz OE, Cerda J 3rd, Ortiz-Guzman J, Sherman M, Turner WD, Largoza G, Mosser LE, Fujimoto E, Chien CB, Kwan KM, Arenkiel BR, Devine WP, Wythe JD. Development. 2025 Nov 15;152(22):dev204308. doi: 10.1242/dev.204308. Epub 2025 Nov 13. PubMed 41230856.
Backbone
  Vector backbone: pDONR221
  Vector type: Gateway cloning
Growth in bacteria
  Bacterial resistance: Kanamycin, 50 μg/mL
  Growth temperature: 37°C
  Growth strain: DH5alpha
  Copy number: High Copy
Gene/Insert
  Gene/Insert name: LexA-oMDC-LexOP-c-Fos
  Species: Synthetic
  Cloning method: Other
Terms and licenses: Academic/Nonprofit Terms; Industry Terms: Not Available to Industry
Depositor comments: Please visit https://doi.org/10.1101/2024.07.13.603267 for bioRxiv preprint.
How to cite: pME-LexA-mODC-LexOP-c-Fos (JDW 1359) was a gift from Joshua Wythe (Addgene plasmid # 224506 ; http://n2t.net/addgene:224506 ; RRID:Addgene_224506)
